>Addgene plasmid #1310 | pGALSc104b Y257W | depositor full sequence | sequence record 28 | Author sequence
CGATAAGCTTGATATCGAATTCGAATTTTCAAAAATTCTTACTTTTTTTTTGGATGGACGCAAAGAAGTT
TAATAATCATATTACATGGCATTACCACCATATACATATCCATATACATATCCATATCTAATCTTACTTA
TATGTTGTGGAAATGTAAAGAGCCCCATTATCTTAGCCTAAAAAAACCTTCTCTTTGGAACTTTCAGTAA
TACGCTTAACTGCTCATTGCTATATTGAAGTACGGATTAGAAGCCGCCGAGCGGGTGACAGCCCTCCGAA
GGAAGACTCTCCTCCGTGCGTCCTCGTCTTCACCGGTCGCGTTCCTGAAACGCAGATGTGCCTCGCGCCG
CACTGCTCCGAACAATAAAGATTCTACAATACTAGCTTTTATGGTTATGAAGAGGAAAAATTGGCAGTAA
CCTGGCCCCACAAACCTTCAAATGAACGAATCAAATTAACAACCATAGGATGATAATGCGATTAGTTTTT
TAGCCTTATTTCTGGGGTAATTAATCAGCGAAGCGATGATTTTTGATCTATTAACAGATATATAAATGCA
AAAACTGCATAACCACTTTAACTAATACTTTCAACATTTTCGGTTTGTATTACTTCTTATTCAAATGTAA
TAAAAGTATCAACAAAAAATTGTTAATATACCTCTATACTTTAACGTCAAGGAGAAAAAACCCGGATCCG
GGATGAACGACCAAACGCAATTTACAGAAAGGGCTCTAACGATTTTGACGTTGGCTCAAAAATTGGCTTC
GGATCATCAACATCCACAATTACAACCTATACATATTCTAGCTGCCTTCATTGAAACGCCAGAAGATGGA
TCAGTCCCTTACCTACAGAATCTAATTGAGAAGGGCCGTTACGACTATGATCTTTTCAAGAAAGTGGTTA
ATAGAAATCTAGTAAGAATTCCTCAACAGCAACCTGCACCTGCGGAGATAACTCCAAGTTATGCTTTGGG
GAAAGTCCTTCAAGACGCTGCTAAGATTCAAAAACAACAGAAGGACTCATTTATAGCGCAAGACCATATA
TTGTTTGCTCTATTCAATGATTCGTCTATTCAGCAAATATTTAAGGAAGCTCAAGTAGATATTGAGGCCA
TCAAGCAACAAGCTCTTGAACTTCGTGGTAACACTAGAATTGACTCTCGTGGCGCTGATACGAACACACC
TTTGGAATATTTATCAAAGTACGCCATTGATATGACTGAGCAGGCTCGTCAAGGTAAACTTGACCCTGTC
ATCGGCCGTGAAGAAGAAATAAGAAGCACTATTAGAGTTTTAGCAAGAAGAATTAAGTCCAACCCATGTT
TAATTGGTGAGCCAGGTATCGGTAAGACCGCTATTATTGAAGGTGTTGCTCAAAGAATCATTGACGATGA
CGTTCCCACTATCTTACAAGGCGCTAAATTGTTCAGTCTAGATTTGGCCGCATTAACCGCAGGTGCTAAA
TGGAAAGGTGATTTCGAAGAAAGATTCAAAGGTGTTTTGAAGGAAATCGAAGAATCAAAGACTCTAATTG
TGTTATTCATTGATGAAATTCACATGTTAATGGGTAATGGTAAGGACGACGCTGCTAACATCTTGAAGCC
AGCTTTGTCCAGAGGCCAATTGAAGGTCATCGGTGCCACCACCAATAACGAATATAGATCTATTGTGGAA
AAGGATGGTGCCTTTGAAAGAAGATTCCAGAAAATTGAAGTCGCTGAACCAAGTGTGAGACAAACAGTGG
CCATATTGAGAGGTCTGCAACCAAAGTATGAAATACATCATGGTGTAAGGATTCTGGATAGCGCCTTAGT
CACCGCGGCTCAATTAGCCAAGCGTTACTTGCCATATAGAAGATTGCCAGATTCTGCTTTGGATTTAGTT
GATATTTCTTGTGCTGGTGTCGCCGTCGCAAGAGATTCTAAGCCAGAAGAATTGGATTCCAAGGAACGTC
AATTGCAATTGATTCAAGTAGAGATAAAAGCTCTAGAGAGAGATGAAGATGCCGACTCCACCACTAAAGA
TAGATTAAAGTTAGCTAGGCAGAAGGAAGCTTCATTGCAAGAAGAATTGGAACCTCTAAGACAACGTTAC
AATGAAGAAAAGCATGGCCATGAAGAATTGACACAAGCTAAAAAGAAATTGGATGAACTGGAAAACAAGG
CCCTTGATGCTGAACGTAGATATGATACTGCTACCGCCGCTGATTTAAGGTACTTCGCCATCCCAGATAT
CAAAAAGCAAATCGAAAAGCTTGAAGATCAGGTTGCTGAGGAAGAGAGACGTGCTGGTGCCAACTCCATG
ATCCAAAATGTGGTCGACTCAGACACCATTTCTGAAACAGCTGCAAGATTGACTGGTATCCCTGTTAAGA
AGTTGTCAGAATCTGAAAATGAAAAATTGATTCATATGGAACGTGACTTATCATCTGAAGTCGTGGGCCA
AATGGATGCCATTAAAGCTGTTTCCAATGCCGTTAGATTGTCTAGATCAGGTTTAGCTAATCCAAGGCAA
CCAGCATCCTTCTTATTTTTAGGTTTGTCCGGTTCCGGTAAAACTGAATTGGCTAAAAAAGTTGCTGGAT
TTTTGTTTAATGATGAGGACATGATGATCAGGGTCGATTGTTCTGAATTAAGCGAGAAGTATGCGGTCTC
TAAGTTGTTGGGTACCACGGCAGGTTATGTCGGGTACGATGAAGGTGGCTTTTTAACTAACCAACTGCAA
TACAAACCATACTCCGTTTTGTTATTCGATGAAGTAGAAAAGGCACATCCTGATGTTTTGACTGTCATGC
TACAAATGTTGGATGACGGTAGAATTACTAGTGGTCAAGGTAAGACGATCGACTGTTCCAATTGTATTGT
CATCATGACTTCCAATCTAGGTGCTGAATTTATCAATTCTCAACAAGGATCAAAGATCCAAGAATCTACC
AAGAATTTGGTCATGGGTGCTGTTAGGCAACATTTCAGACCAGAATTTTTGAACAGAATTTCTAGTATAG
TCATTTTCAACAAGCTATCTAGAAAAGCTATTCATAAGATCGTGGATATTCGTTTGAAGGAAATTGAAGA
GAGATTCGAGCAAAATGATAAACATTACAAGTTGAATTTAACTCAAGAGGCCAAGGACTTCTTGGCCAAA
TATGGTTATTCCGATGATATGGGTGCACGTCCACTGAACAGGTTAATTCAAAACGAAATTTTGAACAAAC
TGGCACTAAGGATCTTAAAGAATGAAATCAAGGATAAGGAAACTGTCAATGTCGTCTTGAAGAAGGGTAA
ATCTCGTGATGAAAATGTTCCTGAGGAAGCTGAAGAATGTCTGGAAGTTCTACCAAATCACGAAGCTACT
ATAGGGGCTGACACGTTAGGTGATGACGATAATGAGGACAGTATGGAAATTGATGATGACCTAGATTAAT
TTAATATAGTGTGATTTTTAAAAACTTTCGAACAAGAATCAGTAATATAATATATATAATTAATAAAACT
AATGGAATTTGTTTAATTGAACTTGACACCCGAGCAAAAGAGCTCCAATTCGCCCTATAGTGAGTCGTAT
TACAATTCACTGGCCGTCGTTTTACAACGTCGTGACTGGGAAAACCCTGGCGTTACCCAACTTAATCGCC
TTGCAGCACATCCCCCTTTCGCCAGCTGGCGTAATAGCGAAGAGGCCCGCACCGATCGCCCTTCCCAACA
GTTGCGCAGCCTGAATGGCGAATGGCGCG
[124 nt withheld, positions 3740-3863]
C
[91 nt withheld, positions 3865-3955]
A
[49 nt withheld, positions 3957-4005]
CCTTTGACGTTGGAGTCCACGTTCTTT
[37 nt withheld, positions 4033-4069]
ACCCTATCTCGGTCTATTCTTTTGATTTATAAGGGATTTTGCCGATTTCGGCCTATTGGTTAAAAAATGA
GCTGATTTAACAAAAATTTAACGCGAATTTTAACAAAATATTAACGTTTACAATTTCCTGATGCGGTATT
TTCTCCTTACGCATCTGTGCGGTATTTCACACCGCATAGATCCGTCGAGTTCAAGAGAAAAAAAAAGAAA
AAGCAAAAAGAAAAAAGGAAAGCGCGCCTCGTTCAGAATGACACGTATAGAATGATGCATTACCTTGTCA
TCTTCAGTATCATACTGTTCGTATACATACTTACTGACATTCATAGGTATACATATATACACATGTATAT
ATATCGTATGCTGCAGCTTTAAATAATCGGTGTCACTACATAAGAACACCTTTGGTGGAGGGAACATCGT
TGGTACCATTGGGCGAGGTGGCTTCTCTTATGGCAACCGCAAGAGCCTTGAACGCACTCTCACTACGGTG
ATGATCATTCTTGCCTCGCAGACAATCAACGTGGAGGGTAATTCTGCTAGCCTCTGCAAAGCTTTCAAGA
AAATGCGGGATCATCTCGCAAGAGAGATCTCCTACTTTCTCCCTTTGCAAACCAAGTTCGACAACTGCGT
ACGGCCTGTTCGAAAGATCTACCACCGCTCTGGAAAGTGCCTCATCCAAAGGCGCAAATCCTGATCCAAA
CCTTTTTACTCCACGCGCCAGTAGGGCCTCTTTAAAAGCTTGACCGAGAGCAATCCCGCAGTCTTCAGTG
GTGTGATGGTCGTCTATGTGTAAGTCACCAATGCACTCAACGATTAGCGACCAGCCGGAATGCTTGGCCA
GAGCATGTATCATATGGTCCAGAAACCCTATACCTGTGTGGACGTTAATCACTTGCGATTGTGTGGCCTG
TTCTGCTACTGCTTCTGCCTCTTTTTCTGGGAAGATCGAGTGCTCTATCGCTAGGGGACCACCCTTTAAA
GAGATCGCAATCTGAATCTTGGTTTCATTTGTAATACGCTTTACTAGGGCTTTCTGCTCTGTCATCTTTG
CCTTCGTTTATCTTGCCTGCTCATTTTTTAGTATATTCTTCGAAGAAATCACATTACTTTATATAATGTA
TAATTCATTATGTGATAATGCCAATCGCTAAGAAAAAAAAAGAGTCATCCGCTAGGGGAAAAAAAAAAAT
GAAAATCATTACCGAGGCATAAAAAAATATAGAGTGTACTAGAGGAGGCCAAGAGTAATAGAAAAAGAAA
ATTGCGGGAAAGGACTGTGTTATGACTTCCCTGACTAATGCCGTGTTCAAACGATACCTGGCAGTGACTC
CTAGCGCTCACCAAGCTCTTAAAACGGGAATTTATGGTGCACTCTCAGTACAATCTGCTCTGATGCCGCA
TAGTTAAGCCAGCCCCGACACCCGCCAACACCCGCTGACGCGCCCTGACGGGCTTGTCTGCTCCCGGCAT
CCGCTTACAGACAAGCTGTGACCGTCTCCGGGAGCTGCATGTGTCAGAGGTTTTCACCGTCATCACCGAA
ACGCGCGAGACGAAAGGGCCTCGTGATACGCCTATTTTTATAGGTTAATGTCATGATAATAATGGTTTCT
TAGGACGGATCGCTTGCCTGTAACTTACACGCGCCTCGTATCTTTTAATGATGGAATAATTTGGGAATTT
ACTCTGTGTTTATTTATTTTTATGTTTTGTATTTGGATTTTAGAAAGTAAATAAAGAAGGTAGAAGAGTT
ACGGAATGAAGAAAAAAAAATAAACAAAGGTTTAAAAAATTTCAACAAAAAGCGTACTTTACATATATAT
TTATTAGACAAGAAAAGCAGATTAAATAGATATACATTCGATTAACGATAAGTAAAATGTAAAATCACAG
GATTTTCGTGTGTGGTCTTCTACACAGACAAGATGAAACAATTCGGCATTAATACCTGAGAGCAGGAAGA
GCAAGATAAAAGGTAGTATTTGTTGGCGATCCCCCTAGAGTCTTTTACATCTTCGGAAAACAAAAACTAT
TTTTTCTTTAATTTCTTTTTTTACTTTCTATTTTTAATTTATATATTTATATTAAAAAATTTAAATTATA
ATTATTTTTATAGCACGTGATGAAAAGGACCCAGGTGGCACTTTTCGGGGAAATGTGCGCGGAACCCCTA
TTTGTTTATTTTTCTAAATACATTCAAATATGTATCCGCTCATGAGACAATAACCCTGATAAATGCTTCA
ATAATATTGAAAAAGGAAGAGTATGAGTATTCAACATTTCCGTGTCGCCCTTATTCCCTTTTTTGCGGCA
TTTTGCCTTCCTGTTTTTGCTCACCCAGAAACGCTGGTGAAAGTAAAAGATGCTGAAGATCAGTTGGGTG
CACGAGTGGGTTACATCGAACTGGATCTCAACAGCGGTAAGATCCTTGAGAGTTTTCGCCCCGAAGAACG
TTTTCCAATGATGAGCACTTTTAAAGTTCTGCTATGTGGCGCGGTATTATCCCGTATTGACGCCGGGCAA
GAGCAACTCGGTCGCCGCATACACTATTCTCAGAATGACTTGGTTGAGTACTCACCAGTCACAGAAAAGC
ATCTTACGGATGGCATGACAGTAAGAGAATTATGCAGTGCTGCCATAACCATGAGTGATAACACTGCGGC
CAACTTACTTCTGACAACGATCGGAGGACCGAAGGAGCTAACCGCTTTTTTGCACAACATGGGGGATCAT
GTAACTCGCCTTGATCGTTGGGAACCGGAGCTGAATGAAGCCATACCAAACGACGAGCGTGACACCACGA
TGCCTGTAGCAATGGCAACAACGTTGCGCAAACTATTAACTGGCGAACTACTTACTCTAGCTTCCCGGCA
ACAATTAATAGACTGGATGGAGGCGGATAAAGTTGCAGGACCACTTCTGCGCTCGGCCCTTCCGGCTGGC
TGGTTTATTGCTGATAAATCTGGAGCCGGTGAGCGTGGGTCTCGCGGTATCATTGCAGCACTGGGGCCAG
ATGGTAAGCCCTCCCGTATCGTAGTTATCTACACGACGGGGAGTCAGGCAACTATGGATGAACGAAATAG
ACAGATCGCTGAGATAGGTGCCTCACTGATTAAGCATTGGTAACTGTCAGACCAAGTTTACTCATATATA
CTTTAGATTGATTTAAAACTTCATTTTTAATTTAAAAGGATCTAGGTGAAGATCCTTTTTGATAATCTCA
TGACCAAAATCCCTTAACGTGAGTTTTCGTTCCACTGAGCGTCAGACCCCGTAGAAAAGATCAAAGGATC
TTCTTGAGATCCTTTTTTTCTGCGCGTAATCTGCTGCTTGCAAACAAAAAAACCACCGCTACCAGCGGTG
GTTTGTTTGCCGGATCAAGAGCTACCAACTCTTTTTCCGAAGGTAACTGGCTTCAGCAGAGCGCAGATAC
CAAATACTGTCCTTCTAGTGTAGCCGTAGTTAGGCCACCACTTCAAGAACTCTGTAGCACCGCCTACATA
CCTCGCTCTGCTAATCCTGTTACCAGTGGCTGCTGCCAGTGGCGATAAGTCGTGTCTTACCGGGTTGGAC
TCAAGACGATAGTTACCGGATAAGGCGCAGCGGTCGGGCTGAACGGGGGGTTCGTGCACACAGCCCAGCT
TGGAGCGAACGACCTACACCGAACTGAGATACCTACAGCGTGAGCTATGAGAAAGCGCCACGCTTCCCGA
AGGGAGAAAGGCGGACAGGTATCCGGTAAGCGGCAGGGTCGGAACAGGAGAGCGCACGAGGGAGCTTCCA
GGGGGAAACGCCTGGTATCTTTATAGTCCTGTCGGGTTTCGCCACCTCTGACTTGAGCGTCGATTTTTGT
GATGCTCGTCAGGGGGGCGGAGCCTATGGAAAAACGCCAGCAACGCGGCCTTTTTACGGTTCCTGGCCTT
TTGCTGGCCTTTTGCTCACATGTTCTTTCCTGCGTTATCCCCTGATTCTGTGGATAACCGTATTACCGCC
TTTGAGTGAGCTGATACCGCTCGCCGCAGCCGAACGACCGAGCGCAGCGAGTCAGTGAGCGAGGAAGCGG
AAGAGCGCCCAATACGCAAACCGCCTCTCCCCGCGCGTTGGCCGATTCATTAATGCAGCTGGCACGACAG
GTTTCCCGACTGGAAAGCGGGCAGTGAGCGCAACGCAATTAATGTGAGTTACCTCACTCATTAGGCACCC
CAGGCTTTACACTTTATGCTTCCGGCTCGTATGTTGTGTGGAATTGTGAGCGGATAACAATTTCACACAG
GAAACAGCTATGACCATGATTACGCCAAGCTCGGAATTAACCCTCACTAAAGGGAACAAAAGCTGGGTAC
CGGGCCCCCCCTCGAGGTCGACGGTAT
Features (pLannotate 1.2.2; 21 found; start..end, strand, type, name):
     27..691     +  promoter       GAL1,10 promoter: GAL1 and GAL10 genes of S. cerevisiae; divergent inducible promoter, regulated by Gal4
    703..3426    +  CDS            HSP104: HS104_YEAST - Experimental evidence at protein level: Swiss-Prot protein existence level 1. Required, in concert with Hsp40 (YDJ1) and Hsp70 (SSA1) and small Hsps (HSP26), for the dissociation, resolubilization and refolding of aggregates of damaged proteins after heat or other environmental stresses. Extracts proteins from aggregates by unfolding and threading them in an ATP-dependent process through the axial channel of the protein hexamer, after which they can be refolded by components of the Hsp70/Hsp40 chaperone system. Substrate binding is ATP-dependent, and release of bound polypeptide
   3554..3572    -  promoter       T7 promoter: promoter for bacteriophage T7 RNA polymerase
   3575..3732    +  CDS            lacZα (fragment): LacZα fragment of β-galactosidase; lacZ fragment
   3740..4195    +  rep_origin     f1 ori (sequence partly withheld): f1 bacteriophage origin of replication; arrow indicates direction of (+) strand synthesis
   4196..4247    -  misc_feature   bom (fragment): basis of mobility region from pBR322
   4455..5114    -  CDS            HIS3: imidazoleglycerol-phosphate dehydratase, required for histidine biosynthesis; S. cerevisiae HIS3; yeast auxotrophic marker
   5115..5301    -  promoter       HIS3 promoter: S. cerevisiae HIS3
   5351..5431    +  CDS            MRM1 (fragment): MRM1_YEAST - Also known as PET56 From Saccharomyces cerevisiae (strain ATCC 204508 / S288c) (Baker's yeast).
   5432..5481    -  misc_feature   bom (fragment): basis of mobility region from pBR322
   5583..5618    -  CDS            rop (fragment): Rop protein, which maintains plasmids at low copy number; rop
   5687..6190    -  misc_feature   CEN/ARS: S. cerevisiae CEN6 centromere fused to an autonomously replicating sequence
   6227..6331    +  promoter       AmpR promoter: bla
   6332..7192    +  CDS            AmpR: β-lactamase; bla; confers resistance to ampicillin, carbenicillin, and related antibiotics
   7363..7951    +  rep_origin     ori: high-copy-number ColE1/pMB1/pBR322/pUC origin of replication
   8134..8226    +  CDS            lacI (fragment): lac repressor; lacI; The lac repressor binds to the lac operator to inhibit transcription in E. coli. This inhibition can be relieved by adding lactose or isopropyl-β-D-thiogalactopyranoside (IPTG).
   8239..8260    +  protein_bind   CAP binding site: CAP binding activates transcription in the presence of cAMP. E. coli catabolite activator protein
   8275..8305    +  promoter       lac promoter: promoter for the E. coli lac operon
   8313..8329    +  protein_bind   lac operator: The lac repressor binds to the lac operator to inhibit transcription in E. coli. This inhibition can be relieved by adding lactose or isopropyl-β-D-thiogalactopyranoside (IPTG). lac repressor encoded by lacI
   8374..8392    +  promoter       T3 promoter: promoter for bacteriophage T3 RNA polymerase
   8405..22      -  misc_feature   MCS (fragment) (across the origin): pBluescript multiple cloning site
