[The description below was written by a language model from this plasmid's Addgene catalogue record and pLannotate feature annotations shown in this document.]
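Description:
pGALSc104b Y257W is a yeast expression plasmid of about 8.4 kb, built on a pGAL backbone, that places a point-mutant allele of the Saccharomyces cerevisiae HSP104 gene under galactose-inducible control. It is an E. coli–yeast shuttle vector. In bacteria it replicates at high copy from a ColE1/pUC-type origin and is selected with ampicillin through the β-lactamase gene. In yeast it is maintained as a low-copy centromeric plasmid via a CEN6/ARS element and selected by histidine prototrophy through HIS3 with its own promoter. The annotated f1 origin, lac promoter/operator, lacZα fragment, flanking T3 and T7 promoters and pBluescript-type polylinker remnants are features of the underlying cloning vector rather than functional parts of the payload.

The insert, cloned between BamHI and SacI sites that remain intact, carries the Hsp104 coding sequence directly downstream of the Gal4-regulated divergent GAL1,10 promoter, so expression is induced by galactose. No terminator is annotated after the coding sequence. No epitope tag or reporter is recorded. Hsp104 is a hexameric AAA-family chaperone that, together with the Hsp70/Hsp40 system, extracts proteins from stress-induced aggregates by ATP-driven threading through its central channel. This version changes tyrosine 257 to tryptophan. The record does not state the rationale for the substitution, but the associated publication concerns communication between the C-terminal peptide-binding domain and the N-terminal ATPase domain of this protein. The plasmid is therefore suited to inducible expression of the Y257W variant in his3 yeast strains for structure–function studies of Hsp104.
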