Addgene plasmid #1310: pGALSc104b Y257W
Depositing lab: Susan Lindquist. Depositing organization: Whitehead Institute for Biomedical Research. Publication: Defining a pathway of communication from the C-terminal peptide binding domain to the N-terminal ATPase domain in a AAA protein. Cashikar AG, Schirmer EC, Hattendorf DA, Glover JR, Ramakrishnan MS, Ware DM, Lindquist SL. Mol Cell 2002 Apr;9(4):751-60. 10.1016/S1097-2765(02)00499-9 PubMed 11983167.
Backbone
  Vector backbone: pGAL
  Backbone size w/o insert (bp): 5586
  Vector type: Yeast Expression
Growth in bacteria
  Bacterial resistance: Ampicillin, 100 μg/mL
  Growth temperature: 37°C
  Growth strain: DH5alpha
  Copy number: High Copy
Gene/Insert
  Gene/Insert name: Hsp104 Y257W (alt name: Hsp104)
  Species: S. cerevisiae (budding yeast)
  Insert size (bp): 2850
  Mutation: Changed Tyr 257 to Trp
  Entrez Gene: HSP104 (a.k.a. YLL026W)
  Cloning method: Restriction Enzyme; 5′ cloning site BamHI (not destroyed); 3′ cloning site SacI (not destroyed)
  Sequencing primers: 5′ TTGTTAATATACCTCTATACT
Terms and licenses: Academic/Nonprofit Terms; Industry Terms: Not Available to Industry
How to cite: pGALSc104b Y257W was a gift from Susan Lindquist (Addgene plasmid # 1310 ; http://n2t.net/addgene:1310 ; RRID:Addgene_1310)
